>Addgene plasmid #10711 | 1342 pSG5L HA FKHRL1 AAA | addgene partial sequence | sequence record 17653 | T7 5'-TAATACGACTCACTATAGGG-3'
CCCGACTACGCCTCCCTCGGATCCATGGCAGAGGCACCGGGCTTCCCCGGCCCCGCTCTCTCCGCTCGAA
GTGGAGCTGGACCCGGAGTTCGAGCCCCAGAGCCGTCCGCGATCCTGTGCGTGGCCCCTGCAAAGGCCGG
AGCTCCAAGCGAGCCCTGCCAAGCCCTCGGGGGAGACGGCCGCTGACTCCATGATCCCCGAGGAGGAGGA
CGATGAAGACGACGAGGACGGCGGGGGACGGGCCGGCTCGGCCATGGCGATCGGCGGCGGCGGCGGGAGC
GGCACGCTGGGCTCCGGGCTGCTCCTTGAGGACTCGGCCCGGGTGCTGGCACCCGGAGGGCAAGACCCCG
GGTCTGGGCCAGCCACCGCGGCGGGCGGGCTGAGCGGGGGTACACAGGCGCTGCTGCAGCCTCAGCAACC
GCTGCCACCGCCGCAGCCGGGGGCGGCTGGGGGCTCCNGGCAGCCGAGGAAATGTTCGTCGCGGCGGAAC
GCCTGGGGAAACCTGTCCTACGCGGACCTGATCACCCGCGCCATCGAGAGCTCCCCGGACAAACGGCTCA
CTCTGTCCC
