[The description below was written by a language model from this plasmid's Addgene catalogue record.]
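Description:
1342 pSG5L HA FKHRL1 AAA is a mammalian expression plasmid built on the pSG5L backbone (about 4 kb without insert) that carries a mutant form of human FKHRL1, the forkhead transcription factor now designated FOXO3 (also known as FOXO3A). The roughly 2 kb insert was cloned by restriction digestion between BamHI and XbaI sites, both of which remain intact, and it sits in frame behind an HA epitope tag supplied by the backbone, so the protein is produced with an N-terminal HA tag for detection or immunoprecipitation. The plasmid is maintained in E. coli as a high-copy construct under ampicillin selection. The record does not name the promoter or other regulatory elements. pSG5-derived vectors generally use an SV40 early promoter for expression in mammalian cells, and the listing of T7 as the 5′ sequencing primer suggests a T7 promoter lies upstream of the insert. No mammalian selection marker is recorded, which fits use in transient transfection.

The insert is described only as the "AAA mutant", with the details deferred to the plasmid map, so the exact substituted residues are not stated here. In the forkhead literature this label usually denotes alanine replacement of the three Akt/PKB phosphorylation sites, which yields a protein that escapes PI3K/Akt-driven nuclear exclusion and behaves as a constitutively active transcription factor. That reading should be confirmed against the map. The associated publication concerns gene regulation and tumour suppression by forkhead factors, and the construct is suited to overexpressing HA-tagged FOXO3 in cultured mammalian cells to study its transcriptional and growth-regulatory effects.
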