Addgene plasmid #10711: 1342 pSG5L HA FKHRL1 AAA
Depositing lab: William Sellers. Depositing organization: Dana-Farber Cancer Institute. Publication: A novel mechanism of gene regulation and tumor suppression by the transcription factor FKHR. Ramaswamy S, Nakamura N, Sansal I, Bergeron L, Sellers WR. Cancer Cell. 2002 Jul . 2(1):81-91. 10.1016/S1535-6108(02)00086-7 PubMed 12150827.
Backbone
  Vector backbone: pSG5L
  Backbone size w/o insert (bp): 4000
  Vector type: Mammalian Expression
Growth in bacteria
  Bacterial resistance: Ampicillin, 100 μg/mL
  Growth temperature: 37°C
  Growth strain: DH5alpha
  Copy number: High Copy
Gene/Insert
  Gene/Insert name: FKHRL1 AAA (alt names: FOXO3A; FKHRL1)
  Species: H. sapiens (human)
  Insert size (bp): 2000
  Mutation: AAA mutant (see map)
  Entrez Gene: FOXO3 (a.k.a. AF6q21, FKHRL1, FKHRL1P2, FOXO2, FOXO3A)
  Tag / fusion protein: HA (N terminal on backbone)
  Cloning method: Restriction Enzyme; 5′ cloning site BamHI (not destroyed); 3′ cloning site XbaI (not destroyed)
  Sequencing primers: 5′ T7
Terms and licenses: Academic/Nonprofit Terms; Industry Terms: Not Available to Industry
How to cite: 1342 pSG5L HA FKHRL1 AAA was a gift from William Sellers (Addgene plasmid # 10711 ; http://n2t.net/addgene:10711 ; RRID:Addgene_10711)
